Addgene plasmid #233039: pAAV-U6-DR30(SapI) 0.5 Syn-intron-hfCas13d-pA
Purpose: To express a RfxCas13d-compatible gRNA and to express HA Tagged hfCas13d from a 0.5 bp synapsin promoter
Depositing lab: Jonathan Ploski. Depositing organization: Pennsylvania State University, College of Medicine. Publication: Adeno-associated viral vector resource for the RNA-targeting Cas13d: A comparison of high-fidelity variants, DjCas13d and hfCas13d. Back F, Sandoval A, Vu LM, Hong VM, Bhaskara A, Rodriguez SR, O'Brien JT, Kolber BJ, Kroener S, Ploski JE. Mol Ther Methods Clin Dev. 2025 Aug 20;33(4):101565. doi: 10.1016/j.omtm.2025.101565. eCollection 2025 Dec 11. PubMed 41020266.
Backbone
  Vector backbone: pAAV
  Vector type: AAV
Growth in bacteria
  Bacterial resistance: Ampicillin, 100 μg/mL
  Growth temperature: 37°C
  Growth strain: NEB Stable
  Copy number: High Copy
Gene/Insert
  Gene/Insert name: RfxCas13d-compatible gRNA expression cassette and hfCas13d
  Species: Synthetic
  Cloning method: Unknown
Terms and licenses: Academic/Nonprofit Terms; Industry Terms: Not Available to Industry
How to cite: pAAV-U6-DR30(SapI) 0.5 Syn-intron-hfCas13d-pA was a gift from Jonathan Ploski (Addgene plasmid # 233039 ; http://n2t.net/addgene:233039 ; RRID:Addgene_233039)
