[The description below was written by a language model from this plasmid's Addgene catalogue record and pLannotate feature annotations shown in this document.]
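Description:
pAAV-U6-DR30(SapI) 0.5 Syn-intron-hfCas13d-pA is a 7.3 kb AAV transfer plasmid that places both components of an RNA-targeting Cas13d system in a single vector genome. It is maintained in bacteria through a high-copy ColE1/pUC-type origin and an ampicillin resistance gene (β-lactamase with its own promoter), and it also carries an f1 phage origin. The payload lies between AAV2 inverted terminal repeats, which allow it to be packaged into recombinant AAV particles. The automated annotation detects the right-hand ITR in full but only short fragments of the left one. Short hits to bom, rop and a CYC1 terminator are probably backbone remnants or chance matches.

The first cassette uses the human U6 RNA polymerase III promoter to drive a guide RNA scaffold consisting of the 30-base processed RfxCas13d direct repeat. The name indicates a SapI cloning site downstream of it, presumably for inserting a spacer sequence, although this site is not annotated in the feature table. The second cassette expresses hfCas13d, a high-fidelity variant of the Ruminococcus flavefaciens Cas13d, which the annotation identifies simply as RfxCas13d. According to the catalogue entry it is driven by a short (nominally 0.5 kb) synapsin promoter. This promoter is not annotated but would fit the unannotated gap upstream of the intron. A chimeric intron with CMV intron A and β-globin-derived segments precedes the coding sequence, an arrangement generally used to enhance expression. An HA epitope tag follows the C-terminus, and a compact synthetic polyadenylation signal ends the transcript. The synapsin promoter suggests neuron-directed expression, so the construct suits AAV-mediated, guide-programmed RNA knockdown with detection of the nuclease through its HA tag.
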