Features (pLannotate 1.2.2; 19 found; start..end, strand, type, name):
      1..589     +  rep_origin     ori: high-copy-number ColE1/pMB1/pBR322/pUC origin of replication
    662..689     +  repeat_region  AAV2 ITR (fragment): inverted terminal repeat of adeno-associated virus serotype 2 inverted
    718..745     +  repeat_region  AAV2 ITR (fragment): inverted terminal repeat of adeno-associated virus serotype 2 inverted
    795..1035    +  promoter       U6 promoter: RNA polymerase III promoter for human U6 snRNA
   1045..1074    +  misc_RNA       RfxCas13d DR30: 5' processed 30-base direct repeat for an RfxCas13d gRNA (Konermann et al., 2018)
   1089..1106    +  terminator     CYC1 terminator (fragment): S. cerevisiae CYC1; transcription terminator for CYC1
   1704..1731    +  intron         CMV intron (fragment): modified intron A from human cytomegalovirus (CMV)
   1736..2082    +  intron         β-globin intron (fragment): internally truncated intron from human β-globin
   2086..2133    +  CDS            HBB (fragment): HBB_COLGU - Experimental evidence at transcript level: Swiss-Prot protein existence level 2. Involved in oxygen transport from the lung to the various peripheral tissues. From Colobus guereza (Mantled guereza) (Eastern black-and-white colobus monkey).
   2195..5092    +  CDS            RfxCas13d: RNA-targeting Type VI CRISPR protein from Ruminococcus flavefaciens strain XPD3002 (Konermann et al., 2018)
   5132..5160    +  CDS            3xHA (fragment): three tandem HA epitope tags
   5173..5221    +  polyA_signal   poly(A) signal: synthetic polyadenylation signal
   5238..5378    +  repeat_region  AAV2 ITR: inverted terminal repeat of adeno-associated virus serotype 2 inverted
   5383..5434    -  misc_feature   bom (fragment): basis of mobility region from pBR322
   5453..5908    +  rep_origin     f1 ori (sequence partly withheld): f1 bacteriophage origin of replication; arrow indicates direction of (+) strand synthesis
   5909..5958    -  misc_feature   bom (fragment): basis of mobility region from pBR322
   6060..6095    -  CDS            rop (fragment): Rop protein, which maintains plasmids at low copy number; rop
   6190..6294    +  promoter       AmpR promoter: bla
   6295..7155    +  CDS            AmpR: β-lactamase; bla; confers resistance to ampicillin, carbenicillin, and related antibiotics
>Addgene plasmid #233039 | pAAV-U6-DR30(SapI) 0.5 Syn-intron-hfCas13d-pA | addgene full sequence | sequence record 463773 | Addgene NGS Result
TTGAGATCCTTTTTTTCTGCGCGTAATCTGCTGCTTGCAAACAAAAAAACCACCGCTACCAGCGGTGGTT
TGTTTGCCGGATCAAGAGCTACCAACTCTTTTTCCGAAGGTAACTGGCTTCAGCAGAGCGCAGATACCAA
ATACTGTTCTTCTAGTGTAGCCGTAGTTAGGCCACCACTTCAAGAACTCTGTAGCACCGCCTACATACCT
CGCTCTGCTAATCCTGTTACCAGTGGCTGCTGCCAGTGGCGATAAGTCGTGTCTTACCGGGTTGGACTCA
AGACGATAGTTACCGGATAAGGCGCAGCGGTCGGGCTGAACGGGGGGTTCGTGCACACAGCCCAGCTTGG
AGCGAACGACCTACACCGAACTGAGATACCTACAGCGTGAGCTATGAGAAAGCGCCACGCTTCCCGAAGG
GAGAAAGGCGGACAGGTATCCGGTAAGCGGCAGGGTCGGAACAGGAGAGCGCACGAGGGAGCTTCCAGGG
GGAAACGCCTGGTATCTTTATAGTCCTGTCGGGTTTCGCCACCTCTGACTTGAGCGTCGATTTTTGTGAT
GCTCGTCAGGGGGGCGGAGCCTATGGAAAAACGCCAGCAACGCGGCCTTTTTACGGTTCCTGGCCTTTTG
CTGGCCTTTTGCTCACATGTCCTGCAGGCAGCTGCGCGCTCGCTCGCTCACTGAGGCCGCCCGGGCGTCG
GGCGACCTTTGGTCGCCCGGCCTCAGTGAGCGAGCGAGCGCGCAGAGAGGGAGTGGCCAACTCCATCACT
AGGGGTTCCTGCGGCCGCACTAGCGAGGGCCTATTTCCCATGATTCCTTCATATTTGCATATACGATACA
AGGCTGTTAGAGAGATAATTGGAATTAATTTGACTGTAAACACAAAGATATTAGTACAAAATACGTGACG
TAGAAAGTAATAATTTCTTGGGTAGTTTGCAGTTTTAAAATTATGTTTTAAAATGGACTATCATATGCTT
ACCGTAACTTGAAAGTATTTCGATTTCTTGGCTTTATATATCTTGTGGAAAGGACGAAACACCGAACCCC
TACCAACTGGTCGGGGTTTGAAACGGAAGAGCGAGCTCTTCTTTTTTTTCTGTACAACGCGTACAAGTAT
CTGGGAAGGGTAACAATGCAAGTTAGCCTGAGGATTTAGGAGGAGGCTGAAAAACAGAGTAGGAGCCTTA
CTACGGGTCCAGACCCTACGGACAAGAACCCCCACTCCCACTCCCCAAATTGCGCATTCCCTCCCCCATC
AGAGGGGGAGGGGAAGAGGATGCAGCGCGGCGCGGCGCGTGCGCACTGTCGGATTTAGTACCGCGGACAG
AGCCTTCGCCCCCGCTGCCGGCGCGCGCCACCACCTCCCCAGCACCAAAGGCGGGCTGACGTCACTCTCC
AGCCCTCCCCAAACTCCCCTACCTCACCGCCTTGGTCGCGTCCGTGCAGCGGTGAGTCCAGTCGGGCCGC
ACCACAAGAGGTGCAAGATAGGGGGGTGCAGGCGCGACCATACGCTCTGCGGCGGCAGAGCCTCAGCGCT
GCCTCAGTCTGCAGCGGGCAGCAGAGGAGTCGCGTCGTGCCAGAGAGCGCCGCCGTGCTCCTGAGCCCCT
TGCGCTCCGCCCCCGCGGCCCACCGACCCACTGCCCCTTGGATCCGGCCGGGAACGGTGCATTGGAACGC
GGATTCCCCGTGCCAAGAGTGACGTAAGTACCGCCTATAGAGTCTATAGGCCCACAAAAAATGCTTTCTT
CTTTTAATATACTTTTTTGTTTATCTTATTTCTAATACTTTCCCTAATCTCTTTCTTTCAGGGCAATAAT
GATACAATGTATCATGCCTCTTTGCACCATTCTAAAGAATAACAGTGATAATTTCTGGGTTAAGGCAATA
GCAATATTTCTGCATATAAATATTTCTGCATATAAATTGTAACTGATGTAAGAGGTTTCATATTGCTAAT
AGCAGCTACAATCCAGCTACCATTCTGCTTTTATTTTATGGTTGGGATAAGGCTGGATTATTCTGAGTCC
AAGCTAGGCCCTTTTGCTAATCATGTTCATACCTCTTATCTTCCTCCCACAGCTCCTGGGCAACGTGCTG
GTCTGTGTGCTGGCCCATCACTTTGGCAAAGAATTGGGATTCGAACATCGATGCCACCATGAGCCCCAAG
AAGAAGAGAAAGGTGGAGGCCAGCATCGAAAAAAAAAAGTCCTTCGCCAAGGGCATGGGCGTGAAGTCCA
CACTCGTGTCCGGCTCCAAAGTGTACATGACAACCTTCGCCGAAGGCAGCGACGCCAGGCTGGAAAAGAT
CGTGGAGGGCGACAGCATCAGGAGCGTGAATGAGGGCGAGGCCTTCAGCGCTGAAATGGCCGATAAAAAC
GCCGGCTATAAGATCGGCAACGCCAAATTCAGCCATCCTAAGGGCTACGCCGTGGTGGCTAACAACCCTC
TGTATACAGGACCCGTCCAGCAGGATATGCTCGGCCTGAAGGAAACTCTGGAAAAGAGGTACTTCGGCGA
GAGCGCTGATGGCAATGACAATATTTGTATCCAGGTGATCCATAACATCCTGGACATTGAAAAAATCCTC
GTGGAATACATTACCAACGTGGTGTACGTGGTCAACAATATCTCCGGCCTGGATAAGGACATTATTGGAT
TCGGCAAGTTCTCCACAGTGTATACCTACGACGAATTCAAAGACCCCGAGCACCATAGGGCCGCTTTCAA
CAATAACGATAAGCTCATCAACGCCATCAAGGCCCAGTATGACGAGTTCGACAACTTCCTCGATAACCCC
AGACTCGGCTATTTCGGCCAGGCCTTTTTCAGCAAGGAGGGCAGAAATTACATCATCAATTACGGCAACG
AATGCTATGACATTCTGGCCCTCCTGAGCGGACTGAGGCACTGGGTGGTCCATAACAACGAAGAAGAGTC
CAGGATCTCCAGGACCTGGCTCTACAACCTCGATAAGAACCTCGACAACGAATACATCTCCACCCTCAAC
TACCTCTACGACAGGATCACCAATGAGCTGACCAACTCCTTCTCCAAGAACTCCGCCGCCAACGTGAACT
ATATTGCCGAAACTCTGGGAATCAACCCTGCCGAATTCGCCGAACAATATTTCAGATTCAGCATTATGAA
AGAGCAGAAAAACCTCGGATTCAATATCACCAAGCTCAGGGAAGTGATGCTGGACAGGAAGGATATGTCC
GAGATCAGGAAAAATCATAAGGTGTTCGACTCCATCAGGACCAAGGTCTACACCATGATGGACTTTGTGA
TTTATAGGTATTACATCGAAGAGGATGCCAAGGTGGCTGCCGCCAATAAGTCCCTCCCCGATAATGAGAA
GTCCCTGAGCGAGAAGGATATCTTTGTGATTAACCTGAGGGGCTCCTTCAACGACGACCAGAAGGATGCC
CTCTACTACGATGAAGCTAATAGAATTTGGAGAAAGCTCGAAAATATCATGCACAACATCAAGGAATTTA
GGGGAAACAAGACAAGAGAGTATAAGAAGAAGGACGCCCCTAGACTGCCCAGAATCCTGCCCGCTGGCCG
TGATGTTTCCGCCTTCAGCAAACTCATGTATGCCCTGACCATGTTCCTGGATGGCAAGGAGATCAACGAC
CTCCTGACCACCCTGATTAATAAATTCGATAACATCCAGAGCTTCCTGAAGGTGATGCCTCTCATCGGAG
TCAACGCTAAGTTCGTGGAGGAATACGCCTTTTTCAAAGACTCCGCCAAGATCGCCGATGAGCTGAGGCT
GATCAAGTCCTTCGCTAGAATGGGAGAACCTATTGCCGATGCCAGGAGGGCCATGTATATCGACGCCATC
CGTATTTTAGGAACCAACCTGTCCTATGATGAGCTCAAGGCCCTCGCCGACACCTTTTCCCTGGACGAGA
ACGGAAACAAGCTCAAGAAAGGCAAGCACGGCATGAGAAATTTCATTATTAATAACGTGATCAGCAATAA
AAGGTTCCACTACCTGATCAGATACGGTGATCCTGCCCACCTCCATGAGATCGCCAAAAACGAGGCCGTG
GTGAAGTTCGTGCTCGGCAGGATCGCTGACATCCAGAAAAAACAGGGCCAGAACGGCAAGAACCAGATCG
ACAGGTACTACGAAACTTGTATCGGAAAGGATAAGGGCAAGAGCGTGAGCGAAAAGGTGGACGCTCTCAC
AAAGATCATCACCGGAATGAACTACGACCAATTCGACAAGAAAAGGAGCGTCATTGAGGACACCGGCAGG
GAAAACGCCGAGAGGGAGAAGTTTAAAAAGATCATCAGCCTGTACCTCACCGTGATCTACCACATCCTCA
AGAATATTGTCAATATCAACGCCAGGTACGTCATCGGATTCCATTGCGTCGAGCGTGATGCTCAACTGTA
CAAGGAGAAAGGCTACGACATCAATCTCAAGAAACTGGAAGAGAAGGGATTCAGCTCCGTCACCAAGCTC
TGCGCTGGCATTGATGAAACTGCCCCCGATAAGAGAAAGGACGTGGAAAAGGAGATGGCTGAAAGAGCCA
AGGAGAGCATTGACAGCCTCGAGAGCGCCAACCCCAAGCTGTATGCCAATTACATCAAATACAGCGACGA
GAAGAAAGCCGAGGAGTTCACCAGGCAGATTAACAGGGAGAAGGCCAAAACCGCCCTGAACGCCTACCTG
AGGAACACCAAGTGGAATGTGATCATCAGGGAGGACCTCCTGAGAATTGACAACAAGACATGTACCCTGT
TCAGAAACAAGGCCGTCCACCTGGAAGTGGCCAGGTATGTCCACGCCTATATCAACGACATTGCCGAGGT
CAATTCCTACTTCCAACTGTACCATTACATCATGCAGAGAATTATCATGAATGAGAGGTACGAGAAAAGC
AGCGGAAAGGTGTCCGAGTACTTCGACGCTGTGAATGACGAGAAGAAGTACAACGATAGGCTCCTGAAAC
TGCTGTGTGTGCCTTTCGGCTACTGTATCCCCAGGTTTAAGAACCTGAGCATCGAGGCCCTGTTCGATAG
GAACGAGGCCGCCAAGTTCGACAAGGAGAAAAAGAAGGTGTCCGGCAATTCCGGATCCGGACCTAAGAAA
AAGAGGAAGGTGGCGGCCGCTTACCCATACGATGTTCCAGATTACGCTTAGGCTAGGAATTCAATAAAAG
ATCTTTATTTTCATTAGATCTGTGTGTTGGTTTTTTGTGTGCGGACCGAGCGGCCGCAGGAACCCCTAGT
GATGGAGTTGGCCACTCCCTCTCTGCGCGCTCGCTCGCTCACTGAGGCCGGGCGACCAAAGGTCGCCCGA
CGCCCGGGCTTTGCCCGGGCGGCCTCAGTGAGCGAGCGAGCGCGCAGCTGCCTGCAGGGGCGCCTGATGC
GGTATTTTCTCCTTACGCATCTGTGCGGTATTTCACACCGCATA
[95 nt withheld, positions 5435-5529]
T
[46 nt withheld, positions 5531-5576]
C
[141 nt withheld, positions 5578-5718]
CCTTTGACGTTGGAGTCCACGTTCTTT
[37 nt withheld, positions 5746-5782]
ACTCTATCTCGGGCTATTCTTTTGATTTATAAGGGATTTTGCCGATTTCGGTCTATTGGTTAAAAAATGA
GCTGATTTAACAAAAATTTAACGCGAATTTTAACAAAATATTAACGTTTACAATTTTATGGTGCACTCTC
AGTACAATCTGCTCTGATGCCGCATAGTTAAGCCAGCCCCGACACCCGCCAACACCCGCTGACGCGCCCT
GACGGGCTTGTCTGCTCCCGGCATCCGCTTACAGACAAGCTGTGACCGTCTCCGGGAGCTGCATGTGTCA
GAGGTTTTCACCGTCATCACCGAAACGCGCGAGACGAAAGGGCCTCGTGATACGCCTATTTTTATAGGTT
AATGTCATGATAATAATGGTTTCTTAGACGTCAGGTGGCACTTTTCGGGGAAATGTGCGCGGAACCCCTA
TTTGTTTATTTTTCTAAATACATTCAAATATGTATCCGCTCATGAGACAATAACCCTGATAAATGCTTCA
ATAATATTGAAAAAGGAAGAGTATGAGTATTCAACATTTCCGTGTCGCCCTTATTCCCTTTTTTGCGGCA
TTTTGCCTTCCTGTTTTTGCTCACCCAGAAACGCTGGTGAAAGTAAAAGATGCTGAAGATCAGTTGGGTG
CACGAGTGGGTTACATCGAACTGGATCTCAACAGCGGTAAGATCCTTGAGAGTTTTCGCCCCGAAGAACG
TTTTCCAATGATGAGCACTTTTAAAGTTCTGCTATGTGGCGCGGTATTATCCCGTATTGACGCCGGGCAA
GAGCAACTCGGTCGCCGCATACACTATTCTCAGAATGACTTGGTTGAGTACTCACCAGTCACAGAAAAGC
ATCTTACGGATGGCATGACAGTAAGAGAATTATGCAGTGCTGCCATAACCATGAGTGATAACACTGCGGC
CAACTTACTTCTGACAACGATCGGAGGACCGAAGGAGCTAACCGCTTTTTTGCACAACATGGGGGATCAT
GTAACTCGCCTTGATCGTTGGGAACCGGAGCTGAATGAAGCCATACCAAACGACGAGCGTGACACCACGA
TGCCTGTAGCAATGGCAACAACGTTGCGCAAACTATTAACTGGCGAACTACTTACTCTAGCTTCCCGGCA
ACAATTAATAGACTGGATGGAGGCGGATAAAGTTGCAGGACCACTTCTGCGCTCGGCCCTTCCGGCTGGC
TGGTTTATTGCTGATAAATCTGGAGCCGGTGAGCGTGGGTCTCGCGGTATCATTGCAGCACTGGGGCCAG
ATGGTAAGCCCTCCCGTATCGTAGTTATCTACACGACGGGGAGTCAGGCAACTATGGATGAACGAAATAG
ACAGATCGCTGAGATAGGTGCCTCACTGATTAAGCATTGGTAACTGTCAGACCAAGTTTACTCATATATA
CTTTAGATTGATTTAAAACTTCATTTTTAATTTAAAAGGATCTAGGTGAAGATCCTTTTTGATAATCTCA
TGACCAAAATCCCTTAACGTGAGTTTTCGTTCCACTGAGCGTCAGACCCCGTAGAAAAGATCAAAGGATC
TTC
